>Addgene plasmid #152670 | pGBW-m4134287 | depositor full sequence | sequence record 295682 | Full Sequence
CACCATGGTTGGGGCTTGTGTTCTTTGCAATTCACAGACTTCATTAAGATGTGGTGCTTGCATACGTAGA
CCATTCTTATGTTGTAAATGCTGTTACGACCATGTCATATCAACATCACATAAATTAGTCTTGTCTGTTA
ATCCGTATGTTTGCAATGCTCCAGGTTGTGATGTCACAGATGTGACTCAACTTTACTTAGGAGGTATGAG
CTATTATTGTAAATCACATAAACCACCCATTAGTTTTCCATTGTGTGCTAATGGACAAGTTTTTGGTTTA
TATAAAAATACATGTGTTGGTAGCGATAATGTTACTGACTTTAATGCAATTGCAACATGTGACTGGACAA
ATGCTGGTGATTACATTTTAGCTAACACCTGTACTGAAAGACTCAAGCTTTTTGCAGCAGAAACGCTCAA
AGCTACTGAGGAGACATTTAAACTGTCTTATGGTATTGCTACTGTACGTGAAGTGCTGTCTGACAGAGAA
TTACATCTTTCATGGGAAGTTGGTAAACCTAGACCACCACTTAACCGAAATTATGTCTTTACTGGTTATC
GTGTAACTAAAAACAGTAAAGTACAAATAGGAGAGTACACCTTTGAAAAAGGTGACTATGGTGATGCTGT
TGTTTACCGAGGTACAACAACTTACAAATTAAATGTTGGTGATTATTTTGTGCTGACATCACATACAGTA
ATGCCATTAAGTGCACCTACACTAGTGCCACAAGAGCACTATGTTAGAATTACTGGCTTATACCCAACAC
TCAATATCTCAGATGAGTTTTCTAGCAATGTTGCAAATTATCAAAAGGTTGGTATGCAAAAGTATTCTAC
ACTCCAGGGACCACCTGGTACTGGTAAGAGTCATTTTGCTATTGGCCTAGCTCTCTACTACCCTTCTGCT
CGCATAGTGTATACAGCTTGCTCTCATGCCGCTGTTGATGCACTATGTGAGAAGGCATTAAAATATTTGC
CTATAGATAAATGTAGTAGAATTATACCTGCACGTGCTCGTGTAGAGTGTTTTGATAAATTCAAAGTGAA
TTCAACATTAGAACAGTATGTCTTTTGTACTGTAAATGCATTGCCTGAGACGACAGCAGATATAGTTGTC
TTTGATGAAATTTCAATGGCCACAAATTATGATTTGAGTGTTGTCAATGCCAGATTACGTGCTAAGCACT
ATGTGTACATTGGCGACCCTGCTCAATTACCTGCACCACGCACATTGCTAACTAAGGGCACACTAGAACC
AGAATATTTCAATTCAGTGTGTAGACTTATGAAAACTATAGGTCCAGACATGTTCCTCGGAACTTGTCGG
CGTTGTCCTGCTGAAATTGTTGACACTGTGAGTGCTTTGGTTTATGATAATAAGCTTAAAGCACATAAAG
ACAAATCAGCTCAATGCTTTAAAATGTTTTATAAGGGTGTTATCACGCATGATGTTTCATCTGCAATTAA
CAGGCCACAAATAGGCGTGGTAAGAGAATTCCTTACACGTAACCCTGCTTGGAGAAAAGCTGTCTTTATT
TCACCTTATAATTCACAGAATGCTGTAGCCTCAAAGATTTTGGGACTACCAACTCAAACTGTTGATTCAT
CACAGGGCTCAGAATATGACTATGTCATATTCACTCAAACCACTGAAACAGCTCACTCTTGTAATGTAAA
CAGATTTAATGTTGCTATTACCAGAGCAAAAGTAGGCATACTTTGCATAATGTCTGATAGAGACCTTTAT
GACAAGTTGCAATTTACAAGTCTTGAAATTCCACGTAGGAATGTGGCAACTTTAGAAAACCTTTACTTTC
AGTCGCACCATCACCATCACCATTAAGCTAGCTTGACTGACTGAGATACAGCGTACCTTCAGCTCACAGA
CATGATAAGATACATTGATGAGTTTGGACAAACCACAACTAGAATGCAGTGAAAAAAATGCTTTATTTGT
GAAATTTGTGATGCTATTGCTTTATTTGTAACCATTATAAGCTGCAATAAACAAGTTAACAACAACAATT
GCATTCATTTTATGTTTCAGGTTCAGGGGGAGGTGTGGGAGGTTTTTTAAAGCAAGTAAAACCTCTACAA
ATGTGGTATTGGCCCATCTCTATCGGTATCGTAGCATAACCCCTTGGGGCCTCTAAACGGGTCTTGAGGG
GTTTTTTGTGCCCCTCGGGCCGGATTGCTATCTACCGGCATTGGCGCAGAAAAAAATGCCTGATGCGACG
CTGCGCGTCTTATACTCCCACATATGCCAGATTCAGCAACGGATACGGCTTCCCCAACTTGCCCACTTCC
ATACGTGTCCTCCTTACCAGAAATTTATCCTTAAGGTCGTCAGCTATCCTGCAGGCGATCTCTCGATTTC
GATCAAGACATTCCTTTAATGGTCTTTTCTGGACACCACTAGGGGTCAGAAGTAGTTCATCAAACTTTCT
TCCCTCCCTAATCTCATTGGTTACCTTGGGCTATCGAAACTTAATTAACCAGTCAAGTCAGCTACTTGGC
GAGATCGACTTGTCTGGGTTTCGACTACGCTCAGAATTGCGTCAGTCAAGTTCGATCTGGTCCTTGCTAT
TGCACCCGTTCTCCGATTACGAGTTTCATTTAAATCATGTGAGCAAAAGGCCAGCAAAAGGCCAGGAACC
GTAAAAAGGCCGCGTTGCTGGCGTTTTTCCATAGGCTCCGCCCCCCTGACGAGCATCACAAAAATCGACG
CTCAAGTCAGAGGTGGCGAAACCCGACAGGACTATAAAGATACCAGGCGTTTCCCCCTGGAAGCTCCCTC
GTGCGCTCTCCTGTTCCGACCCTGCCGCTTACCGGATACCTGTCCGCCTTTCTCCCTTCGGGAAGCGTGG
CGCTTTCTCATAGCTCACGCTGTAGGTATCTCAGTTCGGTGTAGGTCGTTCGCTCCAAGCTGGGCTGTGT
GCACGAACCCCCCGTTCAGCCCGACCGCTGCGCCTTATCCGGTAACTATCGTCTTGAGTCCAACCCGGTA
AGACACGACTTATCGCCACTGGCAGCAGCCACTGGTAACAGGATTAGCAGAGCGAGGTATGTAGGCGGTG
CTACAGAGTTCTTGAAGTGGTGGCCTAACTACGGCTACACTAGAAGAACAGTATTTGGTATCTGCGCTCT
GCTGAAGCCAGTTACCTTCGGAAAAAGAGTTGGTAGCTCTTGATCCGGCAAACAAACCACCGCTGGTAGC
GGTGGTTTTTTTGTTTGCAAGCAGCAGATTACGCGCAGAAAAAAAGGATCTCAAGAAGATCCTTTGATCT
TTTCTACGGGGTCTGACGCTCAGTGGAACGAAAACTCACGTTAAGGGATTTTGGTCATGAGATTATCAAA
AAGGATCTTCACCTAGATCCTTTTAAATTAAAAATGAAGTTTTAAATCAATCTAAAGTATATATGAGTAA
ACTTGGTCTGACAGTTACCAATGCTTAATCAGTGAGGCACCTATCTCAGCGATCTGTCTATTTCGTTCAT
CCATAGTTGCATTTAAATTTCCGAACTCTCCAAGGCCCTCGTCGGAAAATCTTCAAACCTTTCGTCCGAT
CCATCTTGCAGGCTACCTCTCGAACGAACTATCGCAAGTCTCTTGGCCGGCCTTGCGCCTTGGCTATTGC
TTGGCAGCGCCTATCGCCAGGTATTACTCCAATCCCGAATATCCGAGATCGGGATCACCCGAGAGAAGTT
CAACCTACATCCTCAATCCCGATCTATCCGAGATCCGAGGAATATCGAAATCGGGGCGCGCCTGGCCTCC
GCGCCGGGTTTTGGCGCCTCCCGCGGGCGCCCCCCTCGTCACGGCGAGCGCTGCCACGTCAGACGAAGGG
CGCAGGAGCGTCCTGATCCTTCCGCCCGGACGCTCAGGACAGCGGCCCGCTGCTCATAAGACTCGGCCTT
AGAACCCCAGTATCAGCAGAAGGACATTTTAGGACGGGACTTGGGTGACTCTAGGGCACTGGTTTTCTTT
CCAGAGAGCGGAACAGGCGAGGAAAAGTAGTCCCTTCTCGGCGATTCTGCGGAGGGATCTCCGTGGGGCG
GTGAACGCCGATGATTATATAAGGACGCGCCGGGTGTGGCACAGCTAGTTCCGTCGCAGCCGGGATTTGG
GTCGCGGTTCTTGTTTGTGGATCGCTGTGATCGTCACTTGGTGAGTAGCGGGCTGCTGGGCTGGCCGGGG
CTTTCGTGGCCGCCGGGCCGCTCGGTGGGACGGAAGCGTGTGGAGAGACCGCCAAGGGCTGTAGTCTGGG
TCCGCGAGCAAGGTTGCCCTGAACTGGGGGTTGGGGGGAGCGCAGCAAAATGGCGGCTGTTCCCGAGTCT
TGAATGGAAGACGCTTGTGAGGCGGGCTGTGAGGTCGTTGAAACAAGGTGGGGGGCATGGTGGGCGGCAA
GAACCCAAGGTCTTGAGCCCTTCGCTAATGCGGGAAAGCTCTTATTCGGGTGAGATGGGCTGGGCACCAT
CTGGGGACCCTGACGTGAAGTTTGTCACTGACTGGAGAACTCGGTTTGTCGTCTGTTGCGGGGGCGGCAG
TTATGGCGGTGCCGTTGGGCAGTGCACCCGTACCTTTGGGAGCGCGCGCCCTCGTCGTGTCGTGACGTCA
CCCGTTCTGTTGGCTTATAATGCAGGGTGGGGCCACCTGCCGGTAGGTGTGCGGTAGGCTTTTCTCCGTC
GCAGGACGCAGGGTTCGGGCCTAGGGTAGGCTCTCCTGAATCGACAGGCGCCGGACCTCTGGTGAGGGGA
GGGATAAGTGAGGCGTCAGTTTCTTTGGTCGGTTTTATGTACCTATCTTCTTAAGTAGCTGAAGCTCCGG
TTTTGAACTATGCGCTCGGGGTTGGCGAGTGTGTTTTGTGAAGTTTTTTAGGCACCTTTTGAAATGTAAT
CATTTGGGTCAATATGTAATTTTCAGTGTTAGACTTGTAAATTGTCCGCTAAATTCTGGCCGTTTTTGGC
TTTTTTGTTAGACAACATGACCGAGTACAAGCCCACGGTGCGCCTCGCCACCCGCGACGACGTCCCCAGG
GCCGTACGCACCCTCGCCGCCGCGTTCGCCGACTACCCCGCCACGCGCCACACCGTCGATCCGGACCGCC
ACATCGAGCGGGTCACCGAGCTGCAAGAACTCTTCCTCACGCGCGTCGGGCTCGACATCGGCAAGGTGTG
GGTCGCGGACGACGGCGCCGCGGTGGCGGTCTGGACCACGCCGGAGAGCGTCGAAGCGGGGGCGGTGTTC
GCCGAGATCGGCCCGCGCATGGCCGAGTTGAGCGGTTCCCGGCTGGCCGCGCAGCAACAGATGGAGGGCC
TCCTGGCGCCGCACCGGCCCAAGGAGCCCGCGTGGTTCCTGGCCACCGTCGGCGTCTCGCCCGACCACCA
GGGCAAGGGTCTGGGCAGCGCCGTCGTGCTCCCCGGAGTGGAGGCCGCCGAGCGCGCCGGGGTGCCCGCC
TTCCTGGAGACCTCCGCGCCCCGCAACCTCCCCTTCTACGAGCGGCTCGGCTTCACCGTCACCGCCGACG
TCGAGGTGCCCGAAGGACCGCGCACCTGGTGCATGACCCGCAAGCCCGGTGCCTAGGCTAGTATGTAAGC
CTAGTCTTAGATAATAAAATCGCTATCCATCGAAGATGGATGTGTGTTGGTTTTTTGTGTGTGTAACGCT
AGGCGCGCCTGGTGTACCGAGAACGATCCTCTCAGTGCGAGTCTCGACGATCCATATCGTTGCTTGGCAG
TCAGCCAGTCGGAATCCAGCTTGGGACCCAGGAAGTCCAATCGTCAGATATTGTACTCAAGCCTGGTCAC
GGCAGCGTACCGATCTGTTTAAACCTAGATATTGATAGTCTGATCGGTCAACGTATAATCGAGTCCTAGC
TTTTGCAAACATCTATCAAGAGACAGGATCAGCAGGAGGCTTTCGCATGAGTATTCAACATTTCCGTGTC
GCCCTTATTCCCTTTTTTGCGGCATTTTGCCTTCCTGTTTTTGCTCACCCAGAAACGCTGGTGAAAGTAA
AAGATGCTGAAGATCAGTTGGGTGCGCGAGTGGGTTACATCGAACTGGATCTCAACAGCGGTAAGATCCT
TGAGAGTTTTCGCCCCGAAGAACGCTTTCCAATGATGAGCACTTTTAAAGTTCTGCTATGTGGCGCGGTA
TTATCCCGTATTGACGCCGGGCAAGAGCAACTCGGTCGCCGCATACACTATTCTCAGAATGACTTGGTTG
AGTATTCACCAGTCACAGAAAAGCATCTTACGGATGGCATGACAGTAAGAGAATTATGCAGTGCTGCCAT
AACCATGAGTGATAACACTGCGGCCAACTTACTTCTGACAACGATTGGAGGACCGAAGGAGCTAACCGCT
TTTTTGCACAACATGGGGGATCATGTAACTCGCCTTGATCGTTGGGAACCGGAGCTGAATGAAGCCATAC
CAAACGACGAGCGTGACACCACGATGCCTGTAGCAATGGCAACAACCTTGCGTAAACTATTAACTGGCGA
ACTACTTACTCTAGCTTCCCGGCAACAGTTGATAGACTGGATGGAGGCGGATAAAGTTGCAGGACCACTT
CTGCGCTCGGCCCTTCCGGCTGGCTGGTTTATTGCTGATAAATCTGGAGCCGGTGAGCGTGGGTCTCGCG
GTATCATTGCAGCACTGGGGCCAGATGGTAAGCCCTCCCGTATCGTAGTTATCTACACGACGGGGAGTCA
GGCAACTATGGATGAACGAAATAGACAGATCGCTGAGATAGGTGCCTCACTGATTAAGCATTGGTAACCG
ATTCTAGGTGCATTGGCGCAGAAAAAAATGCCTGATGCGACGCTGCGCGTCTTATACTCCCACATATGCC
AGATTCAGCAACGGATACGGCTTCCCCAACTTGCCCACTTCCATACGTGTCCTCCTTACCAGAAATTTAT
CCTTAAGATCGTTTAAACTCGACTCTGGCTCTATCGAATCTCCGTCGTTTCGAGCTTACGCGAACAGCCG
TGGCGCTCATTTGCTCGTCGGGCATCGAATCTCGTCAGCTATCGTCAGCTTACCTTTTTGGCAGCGATCG
CGGCTCCCGACATCTTGGACCATTAGCTCCACAGGTATCTTCTTCCCTCTAGTGGTCATAACAGCAGCTT
CAGCTACCTCTCAATTCAAAAAACCCCTCAAGACCCGTTTAGAGGCCCCAAGGGGTTATGCTATCAATCG
TTGCGTTACACACACAAAAAACCAACACACATCCATCTTCGATGGATAGCGATTTTATTATCTAACTGCT
GATCGAGTGTAGCCAGATCTAGTAATCAATTACGGGGTCATTAGTTCATAGCCCATATATGGAGTTCCGC
GTTACATAACTTACGGTAAATGGCCCGCCTGGCTGACCGCCCAACGACCCCCGCCCATTGACGTCAATAA
TGACGTATGTTCCCATAGTAACGCCAATAGGGACTTTCCATTGACGTCAATGGGTGGAGTATTTACGGTA
AACTGCCCACTTGGCAGTACATCAAGTGTATCATATGCCAAGTACGCCCCCTATTGACGTCAATGACGGT
AAATGGCCCGCCTGGCATTATGCCCAGTACATGACCTTATGGGACTTTCCTACTTGGCAGTACATCTACG
TATTAGTCATCGCTATTACCATGCTGATGCGGTTTTGGCAGTACATCAATGGGCGTGGATAGCGGTTTGA
CTCACGGGGATTTCCAAGTCTCCACCCCATTGACGTCAATGGGAGTTTGTTTTGGCACCAAAATCAACGG
GACTTTCCAAAATGTCGTAACAACTCCGCCCCATTGACGCAAATGGGCGGTAGGCGTGTACGGTGGGAGG
TCTATATAAGCAGAGCTGGTTTAGTGAACCGTCAGATCAGATCTTTGTCGATCCTACCATCCACTCGACA
CACCCGCCAGCGGCCGC
Features (pLannotate 1.2.2; 20 found; start..end, strand, type, name):
      8..1807    +  CDS            rep (fragment): R1AB_SARS - Experimental evidence at protein level: Swiss-Prot protein existence level 1. [2'-O-methyltransferase]: Methyltransferase that mediates mRNA cap 2'-O-ribose methylation to the 5'-cap structure of viral mRNAs. N7-methyl guanosine cap is a prerequisite for binding of nsp16. Therefore plays an essential role in viral mRNAs cap methylation which is essential to evade immune system. From Severe acute respiratory syndrome coronavirus (SARS-CoV).
   1826..1843    +  CDS            6xHis: 6xHis affinity tag
   1896..2017    -  polyA_signal   SV40 poly(A) signal: SV40 polyadenylation signal
   2040..2109    -  CDS            large T antigen (fragment): large T antigen from SV40 (simian virus 40)
   2132..2178    +  terminator     T7 terminator: transcription terminator for bacteriophage T7 RNA polymerase
   2208..2344    +  terminator     rrnG terminator: transcription terminator from the E. coli ribosomal RNA rrnG operon (Albrechtsen et al., 1991)
   2389..2460    +  misc_feature   3' β-globin insulator: insulator downstream of the human β-globin locus (Farrell et al., 2002)
   2686..3274    -  rep_origin     ori: high-copy-number ColE1/pMB1/pBR322/pUC origin of replication
   3446..3510    -  CDS            bla(M) (fragment): β-lactamase lacking the signal sequence; bla(M); allows cytosolic expression of β-lactamase
   3774..4983    +  promoter       UbC promoter: human ubiquitin C promoter
   4987..5584    +  CDS            PuroR (fragment): puromycin N-acetyltransferase; pac from Streptomyces; confers resistance to puromycin
   5613..5661    +  polyA_signal   poly(A) signal: synthetic polyadenylation signal
   5927..6787    +  CDS            AmpR: β-lactamase; bla; confers resistance to ampicillin, carbenicillin, and related antibiotics
   6800..6936    +  terminator     rrnG terminator: transcription terminator from the E. coli ribosomal RNA rrnG operon (Albrechtsen et al., 1991)
   7081..7152    +  misc_feature   5' β-globin insulator: insulator upstream of the human β-globin locus (Farrell et al., 2002)
   7157..7203    -  terminator     T7 terminator: transcription terminator for bacteriophage T7 RNA polymerase
   7221..7269    -  polyA_signal   poly(A) signal: synthetic polyadenylation signal
   7350..7653    +  enhancer       CMV enhancer: human cytomegalovirus immediate early enhancer
   7726..7743    -  promoter       CMV promoter (fragment): human cytomegalovirus (CMV) immediate early promoter
   7806..7857    +  promoter       CMVd2 promoter: truncated human cytomegalovirus (CMV) immediate early promoter that yields moderately reduced expression relative to the full-length promoter
