[The description below was written by a language model from this plasmid's Addgene catalogue record and pLannotate feature annotations shown in this document.]
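Description:
pGBW-m4134287 is a mammalian expression plasmid built on the pTwist_CMV_Puro_6 backbone that carries the wild-type coding sequence for the SARS-CoV-2 helicase, nsp13, one of the mature products of the ORF1ab replicase polyprotein. In bacteria it is maintained through a high-copy ColE1/pUC-type origin and selected with ampicillin via a full-length β-lactamase gene. For mammalian cells, a separate cassette places a puromycin N-acetyltransferase gene under the human ubiquitin C promoter, followed by a synthetic poly(A) signal, so that transfected cells can be enriched or stable populations selected with puromycin.

The helicase open reading frame of about 1.8 kb sits immediately downstream of the CMV immediate-early enhancer and promoter elements, which wrap around the origin of the circular map. The automated annotation identifies this ORF only by homology to the SARS-CoV replicase polyprotein, and the functional text attached to that hit describes a different polyprotein product, so the catalogue assignment as nsp13 should be taken as authoritative. The ORF is fused at its C terminus to a backbone-encoded 6xHis tag. The record describes this tag as TEV-cleavable, although only the His tag itself is annotated in the feature table. An SV40 polyadenylation signal is annotated downstream of the tag, though on the opposite strand.

The expression unit is bracketed by β-globin insulator elements, along with T7 and rrnG terminators and a further synthetic poly(A) signal that presumably limit read-through from neighbouring units. The design suits transient or stable expression of tagged nsp13 in mammalian cells, affinity purification of the protein, and tag removal for biochemical or interaction studies.
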