Addgene plasmid #152670: pGBW-m4134287
Purpose: Mammalian expression plasmid for SARS-CoV-2 helicase
Depositing lab: Ginkgo Bioworks & Benjie Chen. Depositing organization: Ginkgo Bioworks.
Backbone
  Vector backbone: pTwist_CMV_Puro_6
  Backbone size w/o insert (bp): 6080
  Vector type: Mammalian Expression
  Selectable markers: Puromycin
Growth in bacteria
  Bacterial resistance: Ampicillin, 100 μg/mL
  Growth temperature: 37°C
  Growth strain: DH5alpha
  Copy number: High Copy
Gene/Insert
  Gene/Insert name: SARS-CoV-2 helicase (alt name: nsp13)
  Species: Severe acute respiratory syndrome coronavirus 2
  Insert size (bp): 1796
  Mutation: wt
  Entrez Gene: ORF1ab (a.k.a. GU280_gp01)
  Promoter: CMV
  Tag / fusion protein: Cleavable TEV;6xHis-003 (C terminal on backbone)
  Cloning method: Unknown
Resource information
  A portion of this plasmid was derived from a plasmid made by: GinkgoBioworks
Depositor comments: NCBI reference sequence: YP_009725308.1
How to cite: pGBW-m4134287 was a gift from Ginkgo Bioworks & Benjie Chen (Addgene plasmid # 152670 ; http://n2t.net/addgene:152670 ; RRID:Addgene_152670)
